>Addgene plasmid #63638 | pCfB2988 | depositor full sequence | sequence record 150442 | pCfB2988 sequence 5453 bps
CGTGCGATCGCGTGCATTCATCCGCTCTAACCGAAAAGGAAGGAGTTAGACAACCTGAAGTCTAGGTCCC
TATTTATTTTTTTATAGTTATGTTAGTATTAAGAACGTTATTTATATTTCAAATTTTTCTTTTTTTTCTG
TACAGACGCGTGTACGCATGTAACATTATACTGAAAACCTTGCTTGAGAAGGTTTTGGGACGCTCGAAGA
TCGCGTCAGCTGAAGCTTCGTACGCTGCAGGTCGACAACCCTTAATATAACTTCGTATAATGTATGCTAT
ACGAAGTTATTAGGTCTAGAGATCCCAATACAACAGATCACGTGATCTTTTTGTAAGATGAAGTTGAAGT
AGTGTTGCACCGTGCCAATGCAGGTGGCTATTAGATTAAATATGTGATTTGTTCTATTAAGTTTCCTGTA
TAATTACAAATGAATAACGAAATGAGACAAAGAAGAGAACCAATTTTTACAAGCATGGGGAGCGCTGATT
CTCTTTTGGTACGCTTCCCATCCAGCATTTCTGTATCTTTCACCTTCAACCTTAGGATCTCTACCCTTGG
CGAAAAGTCCTCTGCCAACAATGATGATATCTGATCCACCACTTACAACTTCGTCGACGGTTCTGTACTG
CTGACCCAATGCATCGCCTTTGTCGTCTAAACCTACACCTGGGGTCATGATTAGCCAATCAAACCCTTCT
TCTCTTCCTCCCATATCGTTCTGAGCAATGAACCCAATAACGAAATCTTTATCACTCTTTGCAATATCAA
CGGTACCCTTAGTATATTCACCGTGTGCTAGAGAACCCTTGGAAGATAATTCAGCAAGCATCAATAATCC
CCTTGGTTCTTTGGTGACCTCTTGCGCACCTTGTTTCAAGCCAGCAACAATACCAGCACCAGTAACCCCG
TGGGCGTTGGTGATATCAGACCATTCTGCGATACGGTAAACGCCCGATGTATATTGTAATTTGACTGTGT
TACCGATATCGGCGAATTTTCTGTCCTCAAATATCAAGAACTTGTATTTCTCTGCCAATGCTTTCAATGG
AACGACAGTACCCTCATAACTGAAATCATCCAAGATATCAACGTGTGTTTTCAAAAGGCAAATGTATGGA
CCCAACGTTTCAACAAGTTTCAATAGCTCATCAGTCGAACGAACGTCAAGAGAAGCACACAAATTGGTTT
TCTTTTCATCCATTAAACGTAAAAGTTTCGATGCAACCGGACTTGCATGAGTCTCAGCTCTACTGGTATA
TGATTTTGTGGACATGGTGCAACTAATTGACGGGAGTGTATTGACGCTGGCGTACTGGCTTTCACAAAAT
GGCCCAATCACAACCACATCTTAGATAGTTGAAATGACTTTAGATAACATCAATTGAGATGAGCTTAATC
ATGTCAAAGCTAAAAGTGTCACCATGAACGACAATTCTTAAGCAAATCACGTGATATAGATCCACGAATA
ACCACCATTTGATGCTCGAGGCAAGTAATGTGTGTAAAAAAATGCGTTACCACCATCCAATGCAGACCGA
TCTTCTACCCAGAATCACATATATTTATGTACCGAGTACCTTTTTTCTATCTTCCAATTGCTTCTCCCAT
ATGATTGTCTCCGTAAGCTCGAAATTTCTAAGTTGGATTTTAATCTTCACGCAGGATGACAGTTCGATGA
GCTTCTGAGGAGTGTTTAGAACATAATCAGTTTATCCATGGTCTATCTCTTCTTGTCGCTTTTTCTCCTC
GATAGAACCTAAATAAAACGAGCTCTCGAGAACCCTTAATATAACTTCGTATAATGTATGCTATACGAAG
TTATTAGGTGATATCAGATCCACTAGTGGCCTATGCACCCAATTCGCCCTATAGTGAGTCGTATTACGCG
CGCTCACTGGCCGTCGTTTTACAACGTCGTGACTGGGAAAACCCTGGCGTTACCCCTGCAGGACAGACGT
CATTAGTGCTGAGGCATTAATTGATCATAAAACGGAATGATGAATAATATTTATAGAATTGTGTAGAATT
GCAGATTCCCTTTTATGGATTCCTAAATCCTCGAGGAGAACTTCTAGTATATTCTGTATACCTAATATTA
TAGCCTTTATCAACAATGGAATCCCAACAATTATCTCAAAATTCACATATTTCTCAAGATCTGCGGCCGC
ACTCAGACCTGAAGTGAAGTTCCTATACTTTCTAGAGAATAGGAACTTCTATAGTGAGTCGAATAAGGGC
GACACAAAATTTATTCTAAATGCATAATAAATACTGATAACATCTTATAGTTTGTATTATATTTTGTATT
ATCGTTGACATGTATAATTTTGATATCAAAAACTGATTTTCCCTTTATTATTTTCGAGATTTATTTTCTT
AATTCTCTTTAACAAACTAGAAATATTGTATATACAAAAAATCATAAATAATAGATGAATAGTTTAATTA
TAGGTGTTCATCAATCGAAAAAGCAACGTATCTTATTTAAAGTGCGTTGCTTTTTTCTCATTTATAAGGT
TAAATAATTCTCATATATCAAGCAAAGTGACAGGCGCCCTTAAATATTCTGACAAATGCTCTTTCCCTAA
ACTCCCCCCATAAAAAAACCCGCCGAAGCGGGTTTTTACGTTATTTGCGGATTAACGATTACTCGTTATC
AGAACCGCCCAGGGGGCCCGAGCTTAAGACTGGCCGTCGTTTTACAACACAGAAAGAGTTTGTAGAAACG
CAAAAAGGCCATCCGTCAGGGGCCTTCTGCTTAGTTTGATGCCTGGCAGTTCCCTACTCTCGCCTTCCGC
TTCCTCGCTCACTGACTCGCTGCGCTCGGTCGTTCGGCTGCGGCGAGCGGTATCAGCTCACTCAAAGGCG
GTAATACGGTTATCCACAGAATCAGGGGATAACGCAGGAAAGAACATGTGAGCAAAAGGCCAGCAAAAGG
CCAGGAACCGTAAAAAGGCCGCGTTGCTGGCGTTTTTCCATAGGCTCCGCCCCCCTGACGAGCATCACAA
AAATCGACGCTCAAGTCAGAGGTGGCGAAACCCGACAGGACTATAAAGATACCAGGCGTTTCCCCCTGGA
AGCTCCCTCGTGCGCTCTCCTGTTCCGACCCTGCCGCTTACCGGATACCTGTCCGCCTTTCTCCCTTCGG
GAAGCGTGGCGCTTTCTCATAGCTCACGCTGTAGGTATCTCAGTTCGGTGTAGGTCGTTCGCTCCAAGCT
GGGCTGTGTGCACGAACCCCCCGTTCAGCCCGACCGCTGCGCCTTATCCGGTAACTATCGTCTTGAGTCC
AACCCGGTAAGACACGACTTATCGCCACTGGCAGCAGCCACTGGTAACAGGATTAGCAGAGCGAGGTATG
TAGGCGGTGCTACAGAGTTCTTGAAGTGGTGGGCTAACTACGGCTACACTAGAAGAACAGTATTTGGTAT
CTGCGCTCTGCTGAAGCCAGTTACCTTCGGAAAAAGAGTTGGTAGCTCTTGATCCGGCAAACAAACCACC
GCTGGTAGCGGTGGTTTTTTTGTTTGCAAGCAGCAGATTACGCGCAGAAAAAAAGGATCTCAAGAAGATC
CTTTGATCTTTTCTACGGGGTCTGACGCTCAGTGGAACGACGCGCGCGTAACTCACGTTAAGGGATTTTG
GTCATGAGCTTGCGCCGTCCCGTCAAGTCAGCGTAATGCTCTGCTTTTACCAATGCTTAATCAGTGAGGC
ACCTATCTCAGCGATCTGTCTATTTCGTTCATCCATAGTTGCCTGACTCCCCGTCGTGTAGATAACTACG
ATACGGGAGGGCTTACCATCTGGCCCCAGCGCTGCGATGATACCGCGAGAACCACGCTCACCGGCTCCGG
ATTTATCAGCAATAAACCAGCCAGCCGGAAGGGCCGAGCGCAGAAGTGGTCCTGCAACTTTATCCGCCTC
CATCCAGTCTATTAATTGTTGCCGGGAAGCTAGAGTAAGTAGTTCGCCAGTTAATAGTTTGCGCAACGTT
GTTGCCATCGCTACAGGCATCGTGGTGTCACGCTCGTCGTTTGGTATGGCTTCATTCAGCTCCGGTTCCC
AACGATCAAGGCGAGTTACATGATCCCCCATGTTGTGCAAAAAAGCGGTTAGCTCCTTCGGTCCTCCGAT
CGTTGTCAGAAGTAAGTTGGCCGCAGTGTTATCACTCATGGTTATGGCAGCACTGCATAATTCTCTTACT
GTCATGCCATCCGTAAGATGCTTTTCTGTGACTGGTGAGTACTCAACCAAGTCATTCTGAGAATAGTGTA
TGCGGCGACCGAGTTGCTCTTGCCCGGCGTCAATACGGGATAATACCGCGCCACATAGCAGAACTTTAAA
AGTGCTCATCATTGGAAAACGTTCTTCGGGGCGAAAACTCTCAAGGATCTTACCGCTGTTGAGATCCAGT
TCGATGTAACCCACTCGTGCACCCAACTGATCTTCAGCATCTTTTACTTTCACCAGCGTTTCTGGGTGAG
CAAAAACAGGAAGGCAAAATGCCGCAAAAAAGGGAATAAGGGCGACACGGAAATGTTGAATACTCATATT
CTTCCTTTTTCAATATTATTGAAGCATTTATCAGGGTTATTGTCTCATGAGCGGATACATATTTGAATGT
ATTTAGAAAAATAAACAAATAGGGGTCAGTGTTACAACCAATTAACCAATTCTGAACATTATCGCGAGCC
CATTTATACCTGAATATGGCTCATAACACCCCTTGTTTGCCTGGCGGCAGTAGCGCGGTGGTCCCACCTG
ACCCCATGCCGAACTCAGAAGTGAAACGCCGTAGCGCCGATGGTAGTGTGGGGACTCCCCATGCGAGAGT
AGGGAACTGCCAGGCATCAAATAAAACGAAAGGCTCAGTCGAAAGACTGGGCCTTTCGCCCGGGCTAATT
ATGGGGTGTCGCCCTTATTCGACTCTATAGTGAAGTTCCTATTCTCTAGAAAGTATAGGAACTTCTGAAG
TGGGGATTTAAAGTCGGTGTCCGCGCTGAGGGTTTAATGGCGCGCCGCGGCCGCCCGCGGTGTTGGAATA
AAAATCAACTATCATCTACTAACTAGTATTTACGTTACTAGTATATTATCATATACGGTGTTAGAAGATG
ACGCAAATGATGAGAAATAGTCATCTAAATTAGTGGAAGCTGAAACGCAAGGATTGATAATGTAATAGGA
TCAATGAATATTAACATAGCTAGCATTAAGTCCTCAGCGAGCACGCTGCTTCATGGAATGCGTGCGATGA
GCGACCTCATGCTATACCTGAGAAAGCAACCTGACCTACAGGAAAGAGTTACTCAAGAATAAGAATTTTC
GTTTTAAAACCTAAGAGTCACTTTAAAATTTGTATACACTTATTTTTTTTATAACTTATTTAATAATAAA
AATCATAAATCATAAGAAATTCGCTTATTTAGAAGTGTCAACAACGTATCTACCAACGGAATG
Features (pLannotate 1.2.2; 19 found; start..end, strand, type, name):
     20..209     +  terminator     CYC1 terminator: S. cerevisiae CYC1; transcription terminator for CYC1
    257..290     -  protein_bind   loxP: Cre-mediated recombination occurs in the 8-bp core sequence (GCATACAT). Cre recombinase
    490..1275    -  CDS            URA3: PYRF_YEAST - Experimental evidence at protein level: Swiss-Prot protein existence level 1. From Saccharomyces cerevisiae (strain ATCC 204508 / S288c) (Baker's yeast).
   1791..1824    -  protein_bind   loxP: Cre-mediated recombination occurs in the 8-bp core sequence (GCATACAT). Cre recombinase
   1868..1886    -  promoter       T7 promoter: promoter for bacteriophage T7 RNA polymerase
   1894..1945    +  CDS            lacZα (fragment): LacZα fragment of β-galactosidase; lacZ fragment
   2004..2111    +  CDS            YO192_YEAST (fragment): Experimental evidence at protein level: Swiss-Prot protein existence level 1. From Saccharomyces cerevisiae (strain ATCC 204508 / S288c) (Baker's yeast).
   2186..2219    -  protein_bind   FRT (minimal): supports FLP-mediated excision but not integration (Turan and Bode, 2011) FLP recombinase from the Saccharomyces cerevisiae 2μ plasmid
   2689..2708    +  CDS            lacZα (fragment): LacZα fragment of β-galactosidase; lacZ fragment
   2733..2750    -  terminator     rrnB T2 terminator (fragment): transcription terminator T2 from the E. coli rrnB gene
   2975..3563    -  rep_origin     ori: high-copy-number ColE1/pMB1/pBR322/pUC origin of replication
   3687..4547    -  CDS            AmpR: β-lactamase; bla; confers resistance to ampicillin, carbenicillin, and related antibiotics
   4550..4646    -  promoter       AmpR promoter (fragment): bla
   4676..4700    -  CDS            KanR (fragment): aminoglycoside phosphotransferase; aph(3')-Ia; confers resistance to kanamycin
   4729..4844    +  ncRNA          5S rRNA: Accession: RF00001 - 5S ribosomal RNA
   4848..4888    +  terminator     rrnB T1 terminator (fragment): transcription terminator T1 from the E. coli rrnB gene
   4932..4965    +  protein_bind   FRT (minimal): supports FLP-mediated excision but not integration (Turan and Bode, 2011) FLP recombinase from the Saccharomyces cerevisiae 2μ plasmid
   5073..5198    -  CDS            YD34A_YEAST (fragment): Protein predicted: Swiss-Prot protein existence level 4. From Saccharomyces cerevisiae (strain ATCC 204508 / S288c) (Baker's yeast).
   5249..5414    -  terminator     ADH1 terminator: S. cerevisiae ADH1; transcription terminator for the S. cerevisiae alcohol dehydrogenase 1 (ADH1) gene
