[The description below was written by a language model from this plasmid's Addgene catalogue record and pLannotate feature annotations shown in this document.]
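Description:
pCfB2988 is an empty-backbone yeast integrative vector from the EasyCloneMulti set, designed to insert expression cassettes at multiple genomic sites in Saccharomyces cerevisiae that share homology with the Ty1Cons2 consensus sequence of Ty1 retrotransposon elements. It is propagated in E. coli through a high-copy pUC/ColE1-type origin and an ampicillin resistance gene (β-lactamase). No yeast replication origin is annotated, consistent with a vector that must integrate to be maintained. The parent backbone is not specified in the record beyond a reference to the publication.

The integrating portion is bounded by the 5′ and 3′ Ty1Cons2 consensus homology arms, which the automated annotation picks up as fragments of Ty-encoded yeast open reading frames. Between the arms lies a USER (uracil excision–based) cloning cassette flanked by the ADH1 and CYC1 terminators pointing away from each other's promoterless positions. The vector carries no promoter of its own, so users supply promoter–gene fragments that are terminated by these elements. Next to the cloning site is the selectable marker, Kluyveromyces lactis URA3 with its own promoter and terminator. According to the depositor's feature list it is fused to a degradation tag, which would be expected to destabilise the marker protein and so favour clones with many integrated copies, though the record does not spell this out. The marker is flanked by two loxP sites, allowing Cre-mediated excision and marker recycling. The automated annotation also finds minimal FRT sites, rrnB terminator fragments, a T7 promoter and lacZα remnants in the bacterial backbone region. Depositor and software coordinates differ by a few bases, and the depositor's list extends slightly past the 5,453-nt sequence record.
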