Addgene plasmid #63638: pCfB2988
Purpose: (Empty Backbone) pCfB2988 is a vector for multiple integrations at sites sharing homology with Ty1Cons2. The selective marker is Kl.URA3. Additionally it contains a USER cassette.
Depositing lab: Irina Borodina & Jerome Maury. Depositing organization: Danmarks Tekniske Universitet. Publication: EasyCloneMulti: A Set of Vectors for Simultaneous and Multiple Genomic Integrations in Saccharomyces cerevisiae. Maury J, Germann SM, Baallal Jacobsen SA, Jensen NB, Kildegaard KR, Herrgard MJ, Schneider K, Koza A, Forster J, Nielsen J, Borodina I. PLoS One. 2016 Mar 2;11(3):e0150394. doi: 10.1371/journal.pone.0150394. eCollection 2016. PONE-D-15-45506 PubMed 26934490.
Backbone
  Vector backbone: see publication
  Vector type: Yeast Expression, Cre/Lox
  Promoter: none
  Selectable markers: URA3
Growth in bacteria
  Bacterial resistance: Ampicillin, 100 μg/mL
  Growth temperature: 37°C
  Growth strain: DH5alpha
  Copy number: Unknown
Gene/Insert
  Cloning method: Unknown
  Sequencing primers: 5′ unknown
Terms and licenses: Academic/Nonprofit Terms; Industry Terms: Not Available to Industry
Depositor comments: These vectors combine the advantage of efficient uracil excision reaction-based cloning (USER) and Cre-LoxP-mediated marker recycling system. Please see previous FEMS Yeast Research paper for more details: http://femsyr.oxfordjournals.org/content/14/2/238 Feature list: USER cassette 1..14 T CYC1 20..190 loxP 257..316 T URA3 317..439 Degradation tag 440..490 K. l. URA3 491..1291 P K. l. URA3 1292..1790 loxP 1807..1840 Consensus TY1Cons2 3' 1980..2185 pUC ori 2959..3602 AmpR 3705..4563 Consensus TY1Cons2 5' 5007..5238 T ADH1 5265..5459
How to cite: pCfB2988 was a gift from Irina Borodina & Jerome Maury (Addgene plasmid # 63638 ; http://n2t.net/addgene:63638 ; RRID:Addgene_63638)
