>Addgene plasmid #63638 | pCfB2988 | addgene partial sequence | sequence record 149102 | L4440 5'-AGCGAGTCAGTGAGCGAG-3'
CCAGGCATCAAACTAAGCAGAAGGCCCCTGACGGATGGCCTTTTTGCGTTTCTACAAACTCTTTCTGTGT
TGTAAAACGACGGCCAGTCTTAAGCTCGGGCCCCCTGGGCGGTTCTGATAACGAGTAATCGTTAATCCGC
AAATAACGTAAAAACCCGCTTCGGCGGGTTTTTTTATGGGGGGAGTTTAGGGAAAGAGCATTTGTCAGAA
TATTTAAGGGCGCCTGTCACTTTGCTTGATATATGAGAATTATTTAACCTTATAAATGAGAAAAAAGCAA
CGCACTTTAAATAAGATACGTTGCTTTTTCGATTGATGAACACCTATAATTAAACTATTCATCTATTATT
TATGATTTTTTGTATATACAATATTTCTAGTTTGTTAAAGAGAATTAAGAAAATAAATCTCGAAAATAAT
AAAGGGAAAATCAGTTTTTGATATCAAAATTATACATGTCAACGATAATACAAAATATAATACAAACTAT
AAGATGTTATCAGTATTTATTATGCATTTAGAATAAATTTTGTGTCGCCCTTATTCGACTCACTATAGAA
GTTCCTATTCTCTAGAAAGTATAGGAACTTCACTTCAGGTCTGAGTGCGGCCGCAGATCTTGAGAAATAT
GTGAATTTTGAGATAATTGTTGGGATTCCATTGTTGATAAAGGCTATAATATTAGGTATACAGAATATAC
TAGAAGTTCTCCTCGAGGATTTAGGAATCCATAAAAGGGAATCTGCAATTCTACACAATTCTATAAATAT
TATTCATCATTCCGTTTTATGATCAATTAATGCCTCAGCACTAATGACGTCTGTCCTGCAGGGGTAACGC
CAGGGTTTTCCCAGTCACGACGTTGTAAAACGACGGCCAGTGAGCGCGCGTAATACGACTCACTATAGGG
CGAATTGGGTGCATAGGCCACTAGTGGATCTGATATCACCTAATAAC
