>Addgene plasmid #63638 | pCfB2988 | addgene partial sequence | sequence record 150439 | pHybLex_rev 5'-GAGTCACTTTAAAATTTGTATACAC-3'
CTTATTTAATAATAAAAATCATAAATCATAAGAAATTCGCTTATTTAGAAGTGTCAACAACGTATCTACC
AACGGAATGCGTGCGATCGCGTGCATTCATCCGCTCTAACCGAAAAGGAAGGAGTTAGACAACCTGAAGT
CTAGGTCCCTATTTATTTTTTTATAGTTATGTTAGTATTAAGAACGTTATTTATATTTCAAATTTTTCTT
TTTTTTCTGTACAGACGCGTGTACGCATGTAACATTATACTGAAAACCTTGCTTGAGAAGGTTTTGGGAC
GCTCGAAGATCGCGTCAGCTGAAGCTTCGTACGCTGCAGGTCGACAACCCTTAATATAACTTCGTATAAT
GTATGCTATACGAAGTTATTAGGTCTAGAGATCCCAATACAACAGATCACGTGATCTTTTTGTAAGATGA
AGTTGAAGTAGTGTTGCACCGTGCCAATGCAGGTGGCTATTAGATTAAATATGTGATTTGTTCTATTAAG
TTTCCTGTATAATTACAAATGAATAACGAAATGAGACAAAGAAGAGAACCAATTTTTACAAGCATGGGGA
GCGCTGATTCTCTTTTGGTACGCTTCCCATCCAGCATTTCTGTATCTTTCACCTTCAACCTTAGGATCTC
TACCCTTGGCGAAAAGTCCTCTGCCAACAATGATGATATCTGATCCACCACTTACAACTTCGTCGACGGT
TCTGTACTGCTGACCCAATGCATCGCCTTTGTCGTCTAAACCTACACCTGGGGTCATGATTAGCCAATCA
AACCCTTCTTCTCTTCCTCCCATATCGTTCTGAGCAATGAACCCAATAACGAAATCTTTATCACTCTTTG
CAATATCAACGGTACCCTTAGTATATTCACCGTGTGCTAGAGA
